>Addgene plasmid #110318 | pLKO.1-TRC.mKO2_shGFP | addgene full sequence | sequence record 218290 | Addgene NGS Result
TGTAGTCTTATGCAATACTCTTGTAGTCTTGCAACATGGTAACGATGAGTTAGCAACATGCCTTACAAGG
AGAGAAAAAGCACCGTGCATGCCGATTGGTGGAAGTAAGGTGGTACGATCGTGCCTTATTAGGAAGGCAA
CAGACGGGTCTGACATGGATTGGACGAACCACTGAATTGCCGCATTGCAGAGATATTGTATTTAAGTGCC
TAGCTCGATACATAAACGGGTCTCTCTGGTTAGACCAGATCTGAGCCTGGGAGCTCTCTGGCTAACTAGG
GAACCCACTGCTTAAGCCTCAATAAAGCTTGCCTTGAGTGCTTCAAGTAGTGTGTGCCCGTCTGTTGTGT
GACTCTGGTAACTAGAGATCCCTCAGACCCTTTTAGTCAGTGTGGAAAATCTCTAGCAGTGGCGCCCGAA
CAGGGACTTGAAAGCGAAAGGGAAACCAGAGGAGCTCTCTCGACGCAGGACTCGGCTTGCTGAAGCGCGC
ACGGCAAGAGGCGAGGGGCGGCGACTGGTGAGTACGCCAAAAATTTTGACTAGCGGAGGCTAGAAGGAGA
GAGATGGGTGCGAGAGCGTCAGTATTAAGCGGGGGAGAATTAGATCGCGATGGGAAAAAATTCGGTTAAG
GCCAGGGGGAAAGAAAAAATATAAATTAAAACATATAGTATGGGCAAGCAGGGAGCTAGAACGATTCGCA
GTTAATCCTGGCCTGTTAGAAACATCAGAAGGCTGTAGACAAATACTGGGACAGCTACAACCATCCCTTC
AGACAGGATCAGAAGAACTTAGATCATTATATAATACAGTAGCAACCCTCTATTGTGTGCATCAAAGGAT
AGAGATAAAAGACACCAAGGAAGCTTTAGACAAGATAGAGGAAGAGCAAAACAAAAGTAAGACCACCGCA
CAGCAAGCGGCCGCTGATCTTCAGACCTGGAGGAGGAGATATGAGGGACAATTGGAGAAGTGAATTATAT
AAATATAAAGTAGTAAAAATTGAACCATTAGGAGTAGCACCCACCAAGGCAAAGAGAAGAGTGGTGCAGA
GAGAAAAAAGAGCAGTGGGAATAGGAGCTTTGTTCCTTGGGTTCTTGGGAGCAGCAGGAAGCACTATGGG
CGCAGCGTCAATGACGCTGACGGTACAGGCCAGACAATTATTGTCTGGTATAGTGCAGCAGCAGAACAAT
TTGCTGAGGGCTATTGAGGCGCAACAGCATCTGTTGCAACTCACAGTCTGGGGCATCAAGCAGCTCCAGG
CAAGAATCCTGGCTGTGGAAAGATACCTAAAGGATCAACAGCTCCTGGGGATTTGGGGTTGCTCTGGAAA
ACTCATTTGCACCACTGCTGTGCCTTGGAATGCTAGTTGGAGTAATAAATCTCTGGAACAGATTTGGAAT
CACACGACCTGGATGGAGTGGGACAGAGAAATTAACAATTACACAAGCTTAATACACTCCTTAATTGAAG
AATCGCAAAACCAGCAAGAAAAGAATGAACAAGAATTATTGGAATTAGATAAATGGGCAAGTTTGTGGAA
TTGGTTTAACATAACAAATTGGCTGTGGTATATAAAATTATTCATAATGATAGTAGGAGGCTTGGTAGGT
TTAAGAATAGTTTTTGCTGTACTTTCTATAGTGAATAGAGTTAGGCAGGGATATTCACCATTATCGTTTC
AGACCCACCTCCCAACCCCGAGGGGACCCGACAGGCCCGAAGGAATAGAAGAAGAAGGTGGAGAGAGAGA
CAGAGACAGATCCATTCGATTAGTGAACGGATCTCGACGGTATCGATCACGAGACTAGCCTCGAGCGGCC
GCCCCCTTCACCGAGGGCCTATTTCCCATGATTCCTTCATATTTGCATATACGATACAAGGCTGTTAGAG
AGATAATTGGAATTAATTTGACTGTAAACACAAAGATATTAGTACAAAATACGTGACGTAGAAAGTAATA
ATTTCTTGGGTAGTTTGCAGTTTTAAAATTATGTTTTAAAATGGACTATCATATGCTTACCGTAACTTGA
AAGTATTTCGATTTCTTGGCTTTATATATCTTGTGGAAAGGACGAAACACCGGCAAGCTGACCCTGAAGT
TCATCTCGAGATGAACTTCAGGGTCAGCTTGTTTTTGAATTCTCGACCTCGAGACAAATGGCAGTATTCA
TCCACAATTTTAAAAGAAAAGGGGGGATTGGGGGGTACAGTGCAGGGGAAAGAATAGTAGACATAATAGC
AACAGACATACAAACTAAAGAATTACAAAAACAAATTACAAAAATTCAAAATTTTCGGGTTTATTACAGG
GACAGCAGAGATCCACTTTGGCCGCGGCTCGAGGGGGTTGGGGTTGCGCCTTTTCCAAGGCAGCCCTGGG
TTTGCGCAGGGACGCGGCTGCTCTGGGCGTGGTTCCGGGAAACGCAGCGGCGCCGACCCTGGGTCTCGCA
CATTCTTCACGTCCGTTCGCAGCGTCACCCGGATCTTCGCCGCTACCCTTGTGGGCCCCCCGGCGACGCT
TCCTGCTCCGCCCCTAAGTCGGGAAGGTTCCTTGCGGTTCGCGGCGTGCCGGACGTGACAAACGGAAGCC
GCACGTCTCACTAGTACCCTCGCAGACGGACAGCGCCAGGGAGCAATGGCAGCGCGCCGACCGCGATGGG
CTGTGGCCAATAGCGGCTGCTCAGCAGGGCGCGCCGAGAGCAGCGGCCGGGAAGGGGCGGTGCGGGAGGC
GGGGTGTGGGGCGGTAGTGTGGGCCCTGTTCCTGCCCGCGCGGTGTTCCGCATTCTGCAAGCCTCCGGAG
CGCACGTCGGCAGTCGGCTCCCTCGTTGACCGAATCACCGACCTCTCTCCCCAGGGGGATCTACCATGGT
GAGCGTGATCAAGCCCGAGATGAAGATGAGGTACTACATGGACGGCTCCGTCAATGGGCATGAGTTCACA
ATCGAGGGTGAGGGCACAGGCAGACCTTACGAGGGACATCAGGAGATGACACTGCGCGTCACAATGGCCG
AGGGCGGGCCAATGCCTTTCGCCTTCGACCTGGTGTCCCACGTGTTCTGTTACGGCCACAGAGTTTTTAC
CAAGTACCCAGAAGAGATCCCAGACTATTTCAAGCAGGCCTTTCCTGAGGGCCTGTCCTGGGAGAGGTCC
CTGGAGTTCGAGGACGGCGGCTCCGCCTCCGTGAGCGCCCACATCAGCCTGAGGGGCAACACCTTCTACC
ACAAGTCCAAGTTCACCGGCGTGAACTTCCCCGCCGACGGCCCCATCATGCAGAACCAGAGCGTGGACTG
GGAGCCCTCCACCGAGAAGATCACCGCCAGCGACGGCGTGCTGAAGGGCGACGTGACCATGTACCTGAAG
CTGGAGGGCGGCGGCAACCACAAGTGCCAGATGAAGACCACCTACAAGGCCGCCAAGGAGATCCTGGAGA
TGCCCGGCGACCACTACATCGGCCACAGGCTGGTGAGGAAGACCGAGGGCAACATCACCGAGCAGGTGGA
GGACGCCGTGGCCCACTCCGGTGGCGGAGGCTCGGGCGGAGGTGGGTCGGGTACCTTTAAGACCAATGAC
TTACAAGGCAGCTGTAGATCTTAGCCACTTTTTAAAAGAAAAGGGGGGACTGGAAGGGCTAATTCACTCC
CAACGAAGACAAGATCTGCTTTTTGCTTGTACTGGGTCTCTCTGGTTAGACCAGATCTGAGCCTGGGAGC
TCTCTGGCTAACTAGGGAACCCACTGCTTAAGCCTCAATAAAGCTTGCCTTGAGTGCTTCAAGTAGTGTG
TGCCCGTCTGTTGTGTGACTCTGGTAACTAGAGATCCCTCAGACCCTTTTAGTCAGTGTGGAAAATCTCT
AGCAGTAGTAGTTCATGTCATCTTATTATTCAGTATTTATAACTTGCAAAGAAATGAATATCAGAGAGTG
AGAGGAACTTGTTTATTGCAGCTTATAATGGTTACAAATAAAGCAATAGCATCACAAATTTCACAAATAA
AGCATTTTTTTCACTGCATTCTAGTTGTGGTTTGTCCAAACTCATCAATGTATCTTATCATGTCTGGCTC
TAGCTATCCCGCCCCTAACTCCGCCCATCCCGCCCCTAACTCCGCCCAGTTCCGCCCATTCTCCGCCCCA
TGGCTGACTAATTTTTTTTATTTATGCAGAGGCCGAGGCCGCCTCGGCCTCTGAGCTATTCCAGAAGTAG
TGAGGAGGCTTTTTTGGAGGCCTAGGGACGTACCCAATTCGCCCTATAGTGAGTCGTATTACGCGCGCTC
ACTGGCCGTCGTTTTACAACGTCGTGACTGGGAAAACCCTGGCGTTACCCAACTTAATCGCCTTGCAGCA
CATCCCCCTTTCGCCAGCTGGCGTAATAGCGAAGAGGCCCGCACCGATCGCCCTTCCCAACAGTTGCGCA
GCCTGAATGGCGAATGGG
[124 nt withheld, positions 4429-4552]
C
[91 nt withheld, positions 4554-4644]
A
[49 nt withheld, positions 4646-4694]
CCTTTGACGTTGGAGTCCACGTTCTTT
[37 nt withheld, positions 4722-4758]
ACCCTATCTCGGTCTATTCTTTTGATTTATAAGGGATTTTGCCGATTTCGGCCTATTGGTTAAAAAATGA
GCTGATTTAACAAAAATTTAACGCGAATTTTAACAAAATATTAACGCTTACAATTTAGGTGGCACTTTTC
GGGGAAATGTGCGCGGAACCCCTATTTGTTTATTTTTCTAAATACATTCAAATATGTATCCGCTCATGAG
ACAATAACCCTGATAAATGCTTCAATAATATTGAAAAAGGAAGAGTATGAGTATTCAACATTTCCGTGTC
GCCCTTATTCCCTTTTTTGCGGCATTTTGCCTTCCTGTTTTTGCTCACCCAGAAACGCTGGTGAAAGTAA
AAGATGCTGAAGATCAGTTGGGTGCACGAGTGGGTTACATCGAACTGGATCTCAACAGCGGTAAGATCCT
TGAGAGTTTTCGCCCCGAAGAACGTTTTCCAATGATGAGCACTTTTAAAGTTCTGCTATGTGGCGCGGTA
TTATCCCGTATTGACGCCGGGCAAGAGCAACTCGGTCGCCGCATACACTATTCTCAGAATGACTTGGTTG
AGTACTCACCAGTCACAGAAAAGCATCTTACGGATGGCATGACAGTAAGAGAATTATGCAGTGCTGCCAT
AACCATGAGTGATAACACTGCGGCCAACTTACTTCTGACAACGATCGGAGGACCGAAGGAGCTAACCGCT
TTTTTGCACAACATGGGGGATCATGTAACTCGCCTTGATCGTTGGGAACCGGAGCTGAATGAAGCCATAC
CAAACGACGAGCGTGACACCACGATGCCTGTAGCAATGGCAACAACGTTGCGCAAACTATTAACTGGCGA
ACTACTTACTCTAGCTTCCCGGCAACAATTAATAGACTGGATGGAGGCGGATAAAGTTGCAGGACCACTT
CTGCGCTCGGCCCTTCCGGCTGGCTGGTTTATTGCTGATAAATCTGGAGCCGGTGAGCGTGGGTCTCGCG
GTATCATTGCAGCACTGGGGCCAGATGGTAAGCCCTCCCGTATCGTAGTTATCTACACGACGGGGAGTCA
GGCAACTATGGATGAACGAAATAGACAGATCGCTGAGATAGGTGCCTCACTGATTAAGCATTGGTAACTG
TCAGACCAAGTTTACTCATATATACTTTAGATTGATTTAAAACTTCATTTTTAATTTAAAAGGATCTAGG
TGAAGATCCTTTTTGATAATCTCATGACCAAAATCCCTTAACGTGAGTTTTCGTTCCACTGAGCGTCAGA
CCCCGTAGAAAAGATCAAAGGATCTTCTTGAGATCCTTTTTTTCTGCGCGTAATCTGCTGCTTGCAAACA
AAAAAACCACCGCTACCAGCGGTGGTTTGTTTGCCGGATCAAGAGCTACCAACTCTTTTTCCGAAGGTAA
CTGGCTTCAGCAGAGCGCAGATACCAAATACTGTTCTTCTAGTGTAGCCGTAGTTAGGCCACCACTTCAA
GAACTCTGTAGCACCGCCTACATACCTCGCTCTGCTAATCCTGTTACCAGTGGCTGCTGCCAGTGGCGAT
AAGTCGTGTCTTACCGGGTTGGACTCAAGACGATAGTTACCGGATAAGGCGCAGCGGTCGGGCTGAACGG
GGGGTTCGTGCACACAGCCCAGCTTGGAGCGAACGACCTACACCGAACTGAGATACCTACAGCGTGAGCT
ATGAGAAAGCGCCACGCTTCCCGAAGGGAGAAAGGCGGACAGGTATCCGGTAAGCGGCAGGGTCGGAACA
GGAGAGCGCACGAGGGAGCTTCCAGGGGGAAACGCCTGGTATCTTTATAGTCCTGTCGGGTTTCGCCACC
TCTGACTTGAGCGTCGATTTTTGTGATGCTCGTCAGGGGGGCGGAGCCTATGGAAAAACGCCAGCAACGC
GGCCTTTTTACGGTTCCTGGCCTTTTGCTGGCCTTTTGCTCACATGTTCTTTCCTGCGTTATCCCCTGAT
TCTGTGGATAACCGTATTACCGCCTTTGAGTGAGCTGATACCGCTCGCCGCAGCCGAACGACCGAGCGCA
GCGAGTCAGTGAGCGAGGAAGCGGAAGAGCGCCCAATACGCAAACCGCCTCTCCCCGCGCGTTGGCCGAT
TCATTAATGCAGCTGGCACGACAGGTTTCCCGACTGGAAAGCGGGCAGTGAGCGCAACGCAATTAATGTG
AGTTAGCTCACTCATTAGGCACCCCAGGCTTTACACTTTATGCTTCCGGCTCGTATGTTGTGTGGAATTG
TGAGCGGATAACAATTTCACACAGGAAACAGCTATGACCATGATTACGCCAAGCGCGCAATTAACCCTCA
CTAAAGGGAACAAAAGCTGGAGCTGCAAGCTTAA
Features (pLannotate 1.2.2; 27 found; start..end, strand, type, name):
      1..227     +  promoter       RSV promoter: Rous sarcoma virus enhancer/promoter
    228..408     +  LTR            5' LTR (truncated): truncated 5' long terminal repeat (LTR) from HIV-1
    455..580     +  misc_feature   HIV-1 Ψ: packaging signal of human immunodeficiency virus type 1
    564..927     +  CDS            HIV-1 gag (fragment): gag protein from human immunodeficiency virus 1; gag
   1073..1306    +  misc_feature   RRE: The Rev response element (RRE) of HIV-1 allows for Rev-dependent mRNA export from the nucleus to the cytoplasm.
   1683..1783    +  CDS            Rev (fragment): human immunodeficiency virus 1 (HIV-1) Rev protein; rev; enhances nuclear export of unspliced and incompletely spliced viral mRNAs
   1833..2073    +  promoter       U6 promoter: RNA polymerase III promoter for human U6 snRNA
   2081..2106    +  CDS            rsEGFP2 (fragment): reversibly and rapidly switchable enhanced green fluorescent protein (Grotjohann et al., 2012) mammalian codon-optimized
   2109..2131    -  CDS            rsEGFP2 (fragment): reversibly and rapidly switchable enhanced green fluorescent protein (Grotjohann et al., 2012) mammalian codon-optimized
   2178..2295    +  misc_feature   cPPT/CTS: central polypurine tract and central termination sequence of HIV-1
   2344..2854    +  promoter       hPGK promoter: human phosphoglycerate kinase 1 promoter
   2866..3519    +  CDS            mKO2: mKO2 is a basic (constitutively fluorescent) orange fluorescent protein published in 2008, derived from Verrillofungia concinna. It has moderate acid sensitivity.
   3527..3619    +  CDS            nef (fragment): NEF_HV1Z2 - Experimental evidence at protein level: Swiss-Prot protein existence level 1. Extracellular Nef protein targets CD4(+) T-lymphocytes for apoptosis by interacting with CXCR4 surface receptors. From Human immunodeficiency virus type 1 group M subtype D (isolate Z2/CDC-Z34) (HIV-1).
   3621..3854    +  LTR            3' LTR (ΔU3): self-inactivating 3' long terminal repeat (LTR) from HIV-1
   3926..4047    +  polyA_signal   SV40 poly(A) signal: SV40 polyadenylation signal
   4087..4222    +  rep_origin     SV40 ori: SV40 origin of replication
   4243..4261    -  promoter       T7 promoter: promoter for bacteriophage T7 RNA polymerase
   4269..4424    +  CDS            lacZα (fragment): LacZα fragment of β-galactosidase; lacZ fragment
   4429..4857    +  rep_origin     f1 ori (sequence partly withheld): f1 bacteriophage origin of replication; arrow indicates direction of (+) strand synthesis
   4910..5014    +  promoter       AmpR promoter: bla
   5015..5875    +  CDS            AmpR: β-lactamase; bla; confers resistance to ampicillin, carbenicillin, and related antibiotics
   6046..6634    +  rep_origin     ori: high-copy-number ColE1/pMB1/pBR322/pUC origin of replication
   6817..6909    +  CDS            lacI (fragment): lac repressor; lacI; The lac repressor binds to the lac operator to inhibit transcription in E. coli. This inhibition can be relieved by adding lactose or isopropyl-β-D-thiogalactopyranoside (IPTG).
   6922..6943    +  protein_bind   CAP binding site: CAP binding activates transcription in the presence of cAMP. E. coli catabolite activator protein
   6958..6988    +  promoter       lac promoter: promoter for the E. coli lac operon
   6996..7012    +  protein_bind   lac operator: The lac repressor binds to the lac operator to inhibit transcription in E. coli. This inhibition can be relieved by adding lactose or isopropyl-β-D-thiogalactopyranoside (IPTG). lac repressor encoded by lacI
   7057..7075    +  promoter       T3 promoter: promoter for bacteriophage T3 RNA polymerase
