[The description below was written by a language model from this plasmid's Addgene catalogue record and pLannotate feature annotations shown in this document.]
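Description:
pLKO.1-TRC.mKO2_shGFP is a 7.1 kb lentiviral RNAi plasmid built on the pLKO.1-TRC.mKO2 backbone, a pLKO.1 derivative that carries an orange fluorescent reporter. It is maintained in E. coli through a high-copy ColE1/pUC-type origin with ampicillin selection (AmpR, β-lactamase). It also carries an f1 origin, an SV40 origin and remnants of a lac/T7/T3 cloning region that play no role in its function. The depositor notes that it grows more slowly than typical plasmids.

The transfer cassette has a third-generation layout. An RSV promoter fused to a truncated HIV-1 5' LTR drives genomic RNA production in packaging cells. It is followed by the Ψ packaging signal with a gag fragment, the Rev response element for Rev-dependent nuclear export, and a cPPT/CTS element. A self-inactivating ΔU3 3' LTR silences LTR promoter activity after integration, and an SV40 poly(A) signal follows it.

Within this frame, a human U6 RNA polymerase III promoter transcribes a short hairpin RNA against GFP, cloned between AgeI (destroyed) and EcoRI. The annotation software picks up the two hairpin arms as short, oppositely oriented matches to an EGFP-family coding sequence; these are the sense and antisense stems, not a GFP open reading frame. Downstream, a human PGK promoter expresses monomeric Kusabira-Orange2 (mKO2). Transduced cells can therefore be identified or sorted by orange fluorescence, and no mammalian drug-resistance marker is annotated.

The record lists the construct as a control. Because it targets GFP rather than an endogenous gene, it can serve as a control hairpin alongside gene-specific hairpins in the same backbone. It can also be used to silence GFP in GFP-expressing mammalian cells.
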