Addgene plasmid #110318: pLKO.1-TRC.mKO2_shGFP
Purpose: Control (Target CAAGCTGACCCTGAAGTTCAT), silence GFP and express monomeric Kusabira-Orange2
Depositing lab: Sandra Martha Gomes Dias. Depositing organization: Centro Nacional de Pesquisa em Energia e Materiais (CNPEM). Publication: Guanylate-binding protein-1 is a potential new therapeutic target for triple-negative breast cancer. Quintero M, Adamoski D, Reis LMD, Ascencao CFR, Oliveira KRS, Goncalves KA, Dias MM, Carazzolle MF, Dias SMG. BMC Cancer. 2017 Nov 7;17(1):727. doi: 10.1186/s12885-017-3726-2. PubMed 29115931.
Backbone
  Vector backbone: pLKO.1-TRC.mKO2
  Backbone manufacturer: #85208
  Backbone size w/o insert (bp): 7032
  Total vector size (bp): 7102
  Vector type: Mammalian Expression, Lentiviral, RNAi
Growth in bacteria
  Bacterial resistance: Ampicillin, 100 μg/mL
  Growth temperature: 37°C
  Growth strain: NEB Stable
  Copy number: High Copy
Gene/Insert
  Gene/Insert name: GFP (alt name: Green Fluorescent Protein)
  gRNA/shRNA sequence: CAAGCTGACCCTGAAGTTCAT
  Species: Synthetic; Aequorea victoria
  Promoter: U6 (RNA Pol III)
  Cloning method: Restriction Enzyme; 5′ cloning site AgeI (destroyed during cloning); 3′ cloning site EcoRI (not destroyed)
  Sequencing primers: 5′ GACTATCATATGCTTACCGT
Terms and licenses: Academic/Nonprofit Terms; Industry Terms: Not Available to Industry
Depositor comments: See Addgene's pLKO family protocol http://www.addgene.org/plko on how to use the pLKO family vectors. Plasmid grows more slowly than standard plasmids.
How to cite: pLKO.1-TRC.mKO2_shGFP was a gift from Sandra Martha Gomes Dias (Addgene plasmid # 110318 ; http://n2t.net/addgene:110318 ; RRID:Addgene_110318)
